Addgene plasmid #39998: EKAR2G_design2_mTFP_wt_Venus_229
Depositing lab: Olivier Pertz. Depositing organization: University of Basel. Publication: A Versatile Toolkit to Produce Sensitive FRET Biosensors to Visualize Signaling in Time and Space. Fritz RD, Letzelter M, Reimann A, Martin K, Fusco L, Ritsma L, Ponsioen B, Fluri E, Schulte-Merker S, van Rheenen J, Pertz O. Sci Signal. 2013 Jul 23;6(285):rs12. doi: 10.1126/scisignal.2004135. PubMed 23882122.
Backbone
  Vector backbone: pTriEx4
  Backbone manufacturer: Novagen
  Backbone size w/o insert (bp): 4900
  Total vector size (bp): 6900
  Vector type: Mammalian Expression, Bacterial Expression, Insect Expression
Growth in bacteria
  Bacterial resistance: Ampicillin, 100 μg/mL
  Growth temperature: 37°C
  Growth strain: Top10
  Copy number: High Copy
Gene/Insert
  Gene/Insert name: Erk activity reporter
  Species: Synthetic
  Insert size (bp): 1976
  Promoter: CMV
  Tag / fusion protein: His-Myc (N terminal on insert)
  Cloning method: Restriction Enzyme; 5′ cloning site PacI (not destroyed); 3′ cloning site XhoI (not destroyed)
  Sequencing primers: 5′ ctggttattgtgctgtctc; 3′ tcagtggtatttgtga
Resource information
  A portion of this plasmid was derived from a plasmid made by: Karel Svoboda, Janelia Farm Research Campus, Howard Hughes Medical Institute, Ashburn
Terms and licenses: Academic/Nonprofit Terms; Industry Terms: Not Available to Industry
Depositor comments: A genetically encoded fluorescent sensor of ERK activity. 2008. PNAS 205(49)
How to cite: EKAR2G_design2_mTFP_wt_Venus_229 was a gift from Olivier Pertz (Addgene plasmid # 39998 ; http://n2t.net/addgene:39998 ; RRID:Addgene_39998)
