[The description below was written by a language model from this plasmid's Addgene catalogue record.]
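Description:
EKAR2G_design2_mTFP_wt_Venus_229 is a genetically encoded FRET biosensor for ERK (MAP kinase) activity, built in the Novagen pTriEx4 backbone. pTriEx-type vectors are designed to drive expression from a single plasmid in mammalian, insect and bacterial cells, and the record accordingly lists all three as vector types. The plasmid totals about 6.9 kb, of which about 4.9 kb is backbone. It is a high-copy plasmid maintained in E. coli under ampicillin selection. No feature table is provided, so the replication origin and other backbone elements are not itemised in the record.

The payload is a synthetic insert of roughly 2 kb, described as an Erk activity reporter and cloned between PacI and XhoI sites that both remain intact. The promoter is recorded as CMV, and the insert carries an N-terminal His-Myc tag that can serve for purification and immunodetection. The construct name indicates a donor/acceptor pair of wild-type mTFP and a Venus variant labelled "229". This label probably refers to a circular permutation or other positional variant of Venus, although the record does not define it. "design2" indicates one of several sensor topologies in the series. Sensors of the EKAR type generally place an ERK substrate sequence and a phospho-binding domain between the two fluorophores, so that phosphorylation by ERK changes the conformation and therefore the FRET efficiency. The exact sensing module is not detailed here, but part of the plasmid derives from an earlier published ERK activity sensor.

The construct belongs to a toolkit for generating and optimising sensitive FRET biosensors. It is typically used for live-cell imaging of ERK signalling dynamics in time and space.
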