>Addgene plasmid #39998 | EKAR2G_design2_mTFP_wt_Venus_229 | depositor partial sequence | sequence record 50846 | Biosensor
CCATGGCACACCATCACCACCATCACGGGAGCGGGGAGCAGAAACTAATATCAGAGGAGGATCTTGGCTC
AGGAACCGGTAGATCTGGGCACATGGCGGACGAGGAGAAGCTGCCGCCCGGCTGGGAGAAGCGCATGAGC
CGCAGCTCAGGCCGAGTGTACTACTTCAACCACATCACTAACGCCAGCCAGTGGGAGCGGCCCAGCGGCA
ACAGCAGCAGTGGTGGCAAAAACGGGCAGGGGGAGCCTGCCAGGAAGCTGCGCATTCTGCAGTCGACTAG
GGAGCAAGGGCTTGTGGGATCCGTGAGCAAGGGCGAGGAGACCACAATGGGCGTAATCAAGCCCGACATG
AAGATCAAGCTGAAGATGGAGGGCAACGTGAATGGCCACGCCTTCGTGATCGAGGGCGAGGGCGAGGGCA
AGCCCTACGACGGCACCAACACCATCAACCTGGAGGTGAAGGAGGGAGCCCCCCTGCCCTTCTCCTACGA
CATTCTGACCACCGCGTTCGCCTACGGCAACAGGGCCTTCACCAAGTACCCCGACGACATCCCCAACTAC
TTCAAGCAGTCCTTCCCCGAGGGCTACTCTTGGGAGCGCACCATGACCTTCGAGGACAAGGGCATCGTGA
AGGTGAAGTCCGACATCTCCATGGAGGAGGACTCCTTCATCTACGAGATACACCTCAAGGGCGAGAACTT
CCCCCCCAACGGCCCCGTGATGCAGAAGAAGACCACCGGCTGGGACGCCTCCACCGAGAGGATGTACGTG
CGCGACGGCGTGCTGAAGGGCGACGTCAAGCACAAGCTGCTGCTGGAGGGCGGCGGCCACCACCGCGTTG
ACTTCAAGACCATCTACAGGGCCAAGAAGGCGGTGAAGCTGCCCGACTATCACTTTGTGGACCACCGCAT
CGAGATCCTGAACCACGACAAGGACTACAACAAGGTGACCGTTTACGAGAGCGCCGTGGCCCGCAACTCC
ACCGACGGCATGGACGAGCTGTACAAGTCCGGAACTTCTGGTTCTGGTAAACCTGGTTCTGGTGAAGGTT
CTACTAAAGCGGCCGCCATGATCACTCTCGGCATGGACGAGCTGTACAAGGGTGGCAGCGGTGGCATGGT
GAGCAAGGGCGAGGAGCTGTTCACCGGGGTGGTGCCCATCCTGGTCGAGCTGGACGGCGACGTAAACGGC
CACAAGTTCAGCGTGTCCGGCGAGGGCGAGGGCGATGCCACCTACGGCAAGCTGACCCTGAAGCTGATCT
GCACCACCGGCAAGCTGCCCGTGCCCTGGCCCACCCTCGTGACCACCCTGGGCTACGGCCTGATGTGCTT
CGCCCGCTACCCCGACCACATGAAGCAGCACGACTTCTTCAAGTCCGCCATGCCCGAAGGCTACGTCCAG
GAGCGCACCATCTTCTTCAAGGACGACGGCAACTACAAGACCCGCGCCGAGGTGAAGTTCGAGGGCGACA
CCCTGGTGAACCGCATCGAGCTGAAGGGCATCGACTTCAAGGAGGACGGCAACATCCTGGGGCACAAGCT
GGAGTACAACTACAACAGCCACAACGTCTATATCACCGCCGACAAGCAGAAGAACGGCATCAAGGCCAAC
TTCAAGATCCGCCACAACATCGAGGACGGCGGCGTGCAGCTCGCCGACCACTACCAGCAGAACACCCCCA
TCGGCGACGGCCCCGTGCTGCTGCCCGACAACCACTACCTGAGCTACCAGTCCGCCCTGAGCAAAGACCC
CAACGAGAAGCGCGATCACATGGTCCTGCTGGAGTTCGTGACCGCCGCCGGGGGTACCGCTGACCAACTG
ACTGAAGAGTGGTCGACGGTACAGCGGACCGCGCCTGACGTACCACGTACACCAGTAGGAAAGGCAAAGC
TTTCATTCCAATTCCCGCGGGCGCGGGATATCCTTCAAAAAAAACTTGAAGAACTTGAACTTGACGAATG
AGATATCTGACTCGAG
