>Addgene plasmid #39998 | EKAR2G_design2_mTFP_wt_Venus_229 | addgene partial sequence | sequence record 54680 | pTriExUP 5'-GGTTATTGTGCTGTCTCATCA-3'
ATACGACTCACTATAGGGGAATTGTGAGCGGATAACAATTCCCCGGAGTTAATCCGGGACCTTTAATTCA
ACCCAACACAATATATTATAGTTAAATAAGAATTATTATCAAATCATTTGTATATTAATTAAAATACTAT
ACTGTAAATTACATTTTATTTACAATCAAAGGAGATATACCATGGCACACCATCACCACCATCACGGGAG
CGGGGAGCAGAAACTAATATCAGAGGAGGATCTTGGCTCAGGAACCGGTAGATCTGGGCACATGGCGGAC
GAGGAGAAGCTGCCGCCCGGCTGGGAGAAGCGCATGAGCCGCAGCTCAGGCCGAGTGTACTACTTCAACC
ACATCACTAACGCCAGCCAGTGGGAGCGGCCCAGCGGCAACAGCAGCAGTGGTGGCAAAAACGGGCAGGG
GGAGCCTGCCAGGAAGCTGCGCATTCTGCAGTCGACTAGGGAGCAAGGGCTTGTGGGATCCGTGAGCAAG
GGCGAGGAGACCACAATGGGCGTAATCAAGCCCGACATGAAGATCAAGCTGAAGATGGAGGGCAACGTGA
ATGGCCACGCCTTCGTGATCGAGGGCGAGGGCGAGGGCAAGCCCTACGACGGCACCAACACCATCAACCT
GGAGGTGAAGGAGGGAGCCCCCCTGCCCTTCTCCTACGACATTCTGACCACCGCGTTCGCCTACGGCAAC
AGGGCCTTCACCAAGTACCCCGACGACATCCCCAACTACTTCAAGCAGTCCTTCCCCGAGGGCTACTCTT
GGGAGCGCACCATGACCTTCGAGGACAAGGGCATCGTGAAGGTGAAGTCCGACATCTCCATGGAGGAGGA
CTC
