>Addgene plasmid #39998 | EKAR2G_design2_mTFP_wt_Venus_229 | addgene partial sequence | sequence record 54774 | pTriExDOWN 5'-TCGATCTCAGTGGTATTTGTG-3'
CCTTCTGATAGGCAGCCTGCACCTGAGGTTAATCACTTAGTGATGGTGATGGTGATGGTGGTGCTCGAGT
CAGATATCTCATTCGTCAAGTTCAAGTTCTTCAAGTTTTTTTTGAAGGATATCCCGCGCCCGCGGGAATT
GGAATGAAAGCTTTGCCTTTCCTACTGGTGTACGTGGTACGTCAGGCGCGGTCCGCTGTACCGTCGACCA
CTCTTCAGTCAGTTGGTCAGCGGTACCCCCGGCGGCGGTCACGAACTCCAGCAGGACCATGTGATCGCGC
TTCTCGTTGGGGTCTTTGCTCAGGGCGGACTGGTAGCTCAGGTAGTGGTTGTCGGGCAGCAGCACGGGGC
CGTCGCCGATGGGGGTGTTCTGCTGGTAGTGGTCGGCGAGCTGCACGCCGCCGTCCTCGATGTTGTGGCG
GATCTTGAAGTTGGCCTTGATGCCGTTCTTCTGCTTGTCGGCGGTGATATAGACGTTGTGGCTGTTGTAG
TTGTACTCCAGCTTGTGCCCCAGGATGTTGCCGTCCTCCTTGAAGTCGATGCCCTTCAGCTCGATGCGGT
TCACCAGGGTGTCGCCCTCGAACTTCACCTCGGCGCGGGTCTTGTAGTTGCCGTCGTCCTTGAAGAAGAT
GGTGCGCTCCTGGACGTAGCCTTCGGGCATGGCGGACTTGAAGAAGTCGTGCTGCTTCATGTGGTCGGGG
TAGCGGGCGAAGCACATCAGGCCGTAGCCCAGGGTGGTCACGAGGGTGGGCCAGGGCACGGGCAGCTTGC
CGGTGGTGCAGATCAGCTTCAGGGTCAGCTTGCCGTAGGTGGCATCGCCCTCGCCCTCGCCGGACACGCT
GAACTTGTGGCCGTTTACGTCGCCGTCCAGCTCGACCAGGATGGGCACCACCCCGGTGAACAGCTCCTCG
CCCTTGCTCACCATGCCACCGCTGCCACCCTTGTACAGCTCGTCCATGCC
