>Addgene plasmid #39998 | EKAR2G_design2_mTFP_wt_Venus_229 | addgene partial sequence | sequence record 55406 | EGFP-N 5'-CGTCGCCGTCCAGCTCGACCAG-3'
ACCATGCCACCGCTGCCACCCTTGTACAGCTCGTCCATGCCGAGAGTGATCATGGCGGCCGCTTTAGTAG
AACCTTCACCAGAACCAGGTTTACCAGAACCAGAAGTTCCGGACTTGTACAGCTCGTCCATGCCGTCGGT
GGAGTTGCGGGCCACGGCGCTCTCGTAAACGGTCACCTTGTTGTAGTCCTTGTCGTGGTTCAGGATCTCG
ATGCGGTGGTCCACAAAGTGATAGTCGGGCAGCTTCACCGCCTTCTTGGCCCTGTAGATGGTCTTGAAGT
CAACGCGGTGGTGGCCGCCGCCCTCCAGCAGCAGCTTGTGCTTGACGTCGCCCTTCAGCACGCCGTCGCG
CACGTACATCCTCTCGGTGGAGGCGTCCCAGCCGGTGGTCTTCTTCTGCATCACGGGGCCGTTGGGGGGG
AAGTTCTCGCCCTTGAGGTGTATCTCGTAGATGAAGGAGTCCTCCTCCATGGAGATGTCGGACTTCACCT
TCACGATGCCCTTGTCCTCGAAGGTCATGGTGCGCTCCCAAGAGTAGCCCTCGGGGAAGGACTGCTTGAA
GTAGTTGGGGATGTCGTCGGGGTACTTGGTGAAGGCCCTGTTGCCGTAGGCGAACGCGGTGGTCAGAATG
TCGTAGGAGAAGGGCAGGGGGGCTCCCTCCTTCACCTCCAGGTTGATGGTGTTGGTGCCGTCGTAGGGCT
TGCCCTCGCCCTCGCCCTCGATCACGAAGGCGTGGCCATTCACGTTGCCCTCCATCTTCAGCTTGATCTT
CATGTCGGGCTTGATTACGCCCATTGTGGTCTCCTCGCCCTTGCTCACGGATCCCACAAGCCCTTGCTCC
CTA
